>Addgene plasmid #168138 | pMS5: pHelper(AvCAST)_entry_ΔTniQ | addgene full sequence | sequence record 330692 | Addgene NGS Result
GGTTTGCGTATTGGGCGCCAGGGTGGTTTTTCTTTTCACCAGTGAGACGGGCAACAGCTGATTGCCCTTC
ACCGCCTGGCCCTGAGAGAGTTGCAGCAAGCGGTCCACGCTGGTTTGCCCCAGCAGGCGAAAATCCTGTT
TGATGGTGGTTAACGGCGGGATATAACATGAGCTGTCTTCGGTATCGTCGTATCCCACTACCGAGATGTC
CGCACCAACGCGCAGCCCGGACTCGGTAATGGCGCGCATTGCGCCCAGCGCCATCTGATCGTTGGCAACC
AGCATCGCAGTGGGAACGATGCCCTCATTCAGCATTTGCATGGTTTGTTGAAAACCGGACATGGCACTCC
AGTCGCCTTCCCGTTCCGCTATCGGCTGAATTTGATTGCGAGTGAGATATTTATGCCAGCCAGCCAGACG
CAGACGCGCCGAGACAGAACTTAATGGGCCCGCTAACAGCGCGATTTGCTGGTGACCCAATGCGACCAGA
TGCTCCACGCCCAGTCGCGTACCGTCTTCATGGGAGAAAATAATACTGTTGATGGGTGTCTGGTCAGAGA
CATCAAGAAATAACGCCGGAACATTAGTGCAGGCAGCTTCCACAGCAATGGCATCCTGGTCATCCAGCGG
ATAGTTAATGATCAGCCCACTGACGCGTTGCGCGAGAAGATTGTGCACCGCCGCTTTACAGGCTTCGACG
CCGCTTCGTTCTACCATCGACACCACCACGCTGGCACCCAGTTGATCGGCGCGAGATTTAATCGCCGCGA
CAATTTGCGACGGCGCGTGCAGGGCCAGACTGGAGGTGGCAACGCCAATCAGCAACGACTGTTTGCCCGC
CAGTTGTTGTGCCACGCGGTTGGGAATGTAATTCAGCTCCGCCATCGCCGCTTCCACTTTTTCCCGCGTT
TTCGCAGAAACGTGGCTGGCCTGGTTCACCACGCGGGAAACGGTCTGATAAGAGACACCGGCATACTCTG
CGACATCGTATAACGTTACTGGTTTCACATTCACCACCCTGAATTGACTCTCTTCCGGGCGCTATCATGC
CATACCGCGAAAGGTTTTGCGCCATTCGATGGTGTCCGGGATCTCGACGCTCTCCCTTATGCGACTCCTG
CATTAGGAAATTAATACGACTCACTATAGGGGAATTGTGAGCGGATAACAATTCCCCTGTAGAAATAATT
TTGTTTAACTTTAATAAGGAGATATACCATGGTGCTTTAACATTAGATGTCGTTAGGCGTTGAGCAGAGA
CCTCTGGTCTCGTGCTTTAACATTAGATGTCGTTAGGCGTTGAGCAGATCCGAATTCGAGCTCGGCGCGC
CTGCAGGTCGACAAGCTTGCGGCCGCATAATGCTTAAGTCGAACAGAAAGTAATCGTATTGTACACGGCC
GCATAATCGAAATTAATACGACTCACTATAGGGGAATTGTGAGCGGATAACAATTCCCCATCTTAGTATA
TTAGTTAAGTATAAGAAGGAGATATACATATGATTATTGATAGTAACTTAGTTACGCAGCTTCCCTCAGA
ATCATCTTCAAAGCCAAGAGAGCTTTTAATGTCTCAGTTTCCATATATGGATTTAACTTTTAGCCTTACG
GGTGAGACATTACCTTTCGACCACGGCTATGAATTATTTTCTGCGATCGCCCACTTTGAACCCAAACTAC
ATACATTAGACACGTTGGGAATTCAGACCATTGCAGGTATTCCCAAGGATGGTGTAATTAATCTGACCCA
AAATTCTAGGCTTCGTATTCGGATACCAGTAAATCAGGTACGTTTGGTTTATCCATTGGCGGGTAAGTCA
CTGAGAATTGGCAAGCATACAATTCGTTTGGGTATTCCTGACATCTGTTTGCTTCAACCTGCGGAGAAAC
TGCGATCGCGCATTGTGGTAATAAGAGGCTATGAAGAACCTGAAAGTTTTTTAGTCGTAGCGCAGCGTCA
GCTAGAACAACTGGGTATCCAAGCAATTGCTAGCATTCCCACCAAAGCCAATGGCAAACCAATACGTAGG
ACTATCAAAATTAAGCGATTTACAGTCGTGGGTTTTGGATTAGAAGTTATAAATTTAAGCGATGAAGACT
CACTGAGGTTGCAAATACATGGTGTAGGAGGAAAGCAAAAGATGGGTTGTGGACTCTTCATGCCTATTAA
GGAAAGGCAATAGCAATTACTCGAAAGCAGATGATGAAGAGAGCAGATAACCCCAAAATTCAGCTTAATC
TCGGCGATCCTAGTATGACTTTATTGCATCGTGCTGGGGTTGCAGGACTTTGGATGACGCTCAAAAAACT
GGAAAAAATCTATCCAACACCTGCTGAACGTATTGGTAATTTAACTTGGTTGCTAACCCCTCACTATATC
AATCTTGATTGGGAAGGACAGGATTTCACAGTTTTAGACTGGTTGCTGAAGCAATCATTTCAAATCAGCG
ATGAGGGTTTAATTTCCCTGACAGGGTTAGATTCTCAAAACATGGATATTCAAAATCAAATAATTATCCA
TCAAGGTATCACAGCCACTTTTACACAACATAATAAATTTTTTAAGTCTGCGGGTCAACAATCTAAGCAA
CTAATTATTGATGGTATTCAGGTTAGGGTTGATTATAAGAAAGCTGCTTCCTATGCTCATCAACATTTTG
CTAAACATTTATGTGACCAGTACGGACAATTGCTAAAAGAGCCAATTGGTATCAGGGGATGGCTCTATCC
AGGAGCAGTAGTTCGCCATTATGCTTTTAAAGAACAAACAGCATTTGAAGAAAAAGCAGAATATGCTCTA
GCGTTGTTGTTCGCTCCTATGGCTTGTCAATATTTTGTGCTGCGATCGCACACCGAACCATCACATACAA
ACTATGTTTTGGTTATTCCTGAAGTAATTGATTTAGAACTTTATGCACATTTTTTGTGGTGTTTGGGTAA
CTTAGATTATAAACATTTTCACGTATCTAGCTTAGGAGATGCTGGATTAAAATTTCTTAATTATAAAACA
ACACAAATGCCTACTTCCAATTTTTTAAAACGATGTCAAATAATCTTTTTTAGTACAAAAGCTTGGTCAG
AACAGCAAAAAACTCGTGCAGAAATAGCAATCATAGAATTAAATTCTTCAGTTAATTATCTTTATAAGCT
TAGTTGTATTTGTTTTCCAGAATGTCAAATTGTTTTATATAAAAATCAACATTATTTGCTTCCAAGTTTA
ATAAAAGGAATAATCGCCAATAATCTAGCAATGGGTCGGTCTTGGTGGGCTAATTGGATTTCATTTATTA
AAAATAAAAAATCATTTAAACAATTTACTGATGAGTATAAAGGAATTAATAAGATGATTCAGGACTCAGA
ATGGGATATAGAAGCTCAAAAGCTATTTATTCAAGCTTGTCATGAAGCATTAAGAAAAATATATGCCAAA
ATTTATAGCAGAACAAAAGAAGGTGAATACGCTCAAATAGAACGAGAAAATACACGCATTTTATCTCAGT
TAAAACGCTGCACCAATACTGACAATTTCCGAAAATTTATTGCAGAGTTTTGGGGAAGGGCAGGGCAAAT
AGCAATTCTGGAAGAACATTGGATGGAATTACTTCCATTGACTACAGGGATAGGCAATTGGAAAGTGGCC
AGGGACTTAACTTTTATTGCAATGGCTAGCTACCCAAAGAATAAAATAACAGAGGTAGAGGTAAAACCAT
CACAAATATCGGAGCTAAATACTGAATAAACTTCATATTTTTTGATTTGATTAAGAACAAAATATTAATT
GTTTAGGTAATGGTGGAATGTTTCATCTGTTTGGTAATATTTTGACTAGTTATGGAACCGCCGCTAATAA
TCGTGGTGAAAATGAAGGTAATACCACTACGTTACAAAAATTAATTTGGAAAGGTGAAGTTCACTCTACT
GTTTCATCTGAGGCAATTCGTTGGGCATTGCGATATTATTGGCAAAATGCTGGCTATCCTGTGAATAGAC
GTTGGGATGAAAATGCTCAACCAGTACCCGATCACATCTTGCAAGATCCTAATTTTGATGATATTCGCTT
CATTGATGATGATGTCTTGGGATTTATGCAAGCGGAAGCAGCAAAAGTTGAAGCAGCAGTTGAATCCGAA
GTTGAAATCCAGAACTCAACTCAAGATGAGGACAAAAAACTTTCTCAAGGTAAGGAGAAAGAAACTGCAA
AACGTAAGCGTAAGGAAAAACCTAAAGGGAAAATAACTACTAGACGAGGTGTATTAGAAGTCACTCGTGC
AGTTTCAACAATTCCTTATGCTGGTGATCTTACTTTCAATGCTATGAGTGGAAAGAAAGGACGAACATCT
CTTTATTCTACAGAAGTTCATGCTACTCGATATCAATATGGCTTCGCATTAACACCCAATAGCCTCAAAG
ATAAATCTCGCATTAATGCTGTCCTCGATAGCTTAATTTCTATTGGAGAAGTGGCAGGAAATCACGCTCG
TTTTCTCTATGATTTTTCTCCTGATAGCATCATATTACGGTGGACACACGATTTCTCACCTCGGTTACTT
TACTGTTTTGAAGAAGATGAACTTAGAAATATATCAACACCGGATTTAGTAAGGCGGGTAGAATCTGGAG
ATATAGACCCTAAAGAATTATGGATAGGAGGGGCAATTTCTAGCACTCTGGAAGATTTAGGGGCAAATGT
GTTTCCCGGAGTGAAGACAACAGTTGAAGCATTAAAACAGGTGATTATTGAAGATTTGCAGTTGTCGTTA
AGGAGTTCATGATATGACGACAATTGCCTTAAAAGTAGAAGTTCCCATAGCTTGTTTTCGGCAGTCTCGT
GCTAGGGAATATGGCGAAACTTACCCTGTACCACCACCATCGACAGTATATGGAATGTTACTATCTCTTG
TTGGAGAAGTGGATAGATACAAACACTGCGGTGTGAAGCTGGCGATCGCACTTCTATCTGAACCAGAAAA
GTCAACTGTTATTCGCACCTTTCACCGATTTAAGACGAAGAATATCCATGACTCTAAAAATAATAAACCT
GATTATCAGGAGTTATTAACTAATATAGAATTTATAGTTTGGGTGGATGCTGGAGTAGATAAAGCTAAAC
CAAATTTAGTGGAACGTTTAGCAGAGGCATTGACTAACCCGGCTTCTATTAATAGGTTTGGTGGATTATG
TTTAGGTGAAAGTCGGGATTTAGTGAATGATGTTACCCTTTTACCTAAAAATTACTATGCAGAATCAATG
CGATGGTTAATTCGAGATGAATATGGGTTACTAACTTTACCTTACTGGGTAGACCATGTAGGTTCGCGGG
GAACGCGATGGCTACGTTACGAGATTCAGAAATGTCCAGTCTTTCAACCACCTGAATTATCTTGGACTTC
AGTTCAAAGTAATTAGCCTAGGCTGCTGCCACCGCTGAGCAATAACTAGCATAACCCCTTGGGGCCTCTA
AACGGGTCTTGAGGGGTTTTTTGCTGAAACCTCAGGCATTTGAGAAGCACACGGTCACACTGCTTCCGGT
AGTCAATAAACCGGTAAACCAGCAATAGACATAAGCGGCTATTTAACGACCCTGCCCTGGATCTCGACGC
TCTCCCTTATGCGACTCCTGCATTAGGAAATTAATACGACTCACTATAGGGGAATTGTGAGCGGATAACA
ATTCCCCTGTAGAAATAATTTTGTTTAACTTTAATAAGGAGATATACCATGGTTAGGGGTAGAAGGGAAT
GGACTCAAGCTAAATATGAGCGATATATAAAAGAAGGTCGTGGCCGAGGAAGTGGTAAGCACTATAAACC
TTGGCTTACAATCCAAGATGTTCCCTCTAAAGGACGTTCTTCTAGAACTCCTGGTTGGAAAACAAATCGA
GTACATCATTTCTTCTCAGACCATGAAAAACGGCTATTTTATTTGTTTGAGTGGTCAGATATAGTCACAG
ATATAAGAGAGCAATTTCCTTTAGACAATCTCGATCTAGCCATGAGTATTGCTACAGACATAGGTATAAA
GTACCCTGTAGATACACAAAGTGGCACTCCTCACGTTTTAACAAGCGACTTTATGCTTACAGTCAACCGC
GATGGGAAGCAGATGCAGATTGCCCGGACTGTTAAGCCGTCAACAGAACTGGAGAAAAAGCAAGTTAATG
AGAAATTCGAGATAGAAAGACAATATTACTTAGCAAAGGGTATTGACTGGGGAATTATCACAGAAAAAGA
AATTCCCAGGCTTTTAGCTGAAAATGTTGAGTGGGTTCATTCTGCTTATAGGCTAGAAGCAAATTCTGAA
ATGGACACTGCACAACTGAGTGAATTGTCAACAATTTTAAAATCTAAGCTTCAGGAAGAAGATACAACTA
TAAATAGAGTAACTACTGCTTTAGACAAAGAAATGAATATAAATTCCGGTACATCACTTTATGTATTTAA
ACATTTAATTGCTAGGAAAGAAATCCTTGTGGATCTAGTAGCAATAAAATTATCTGCTTGTCCGTCAACT
AAAGTTATTGAAAAAATAATATTTTAGACCCACATGATAGGTAAATAATATGGTTAAAGATTTATTTGTC
AATGATTTAATAGAGTGGATTGTATACCAAAACACTCATATAGTCGAAAGAATTATTTGGATAGATGAAG
GTTACATTATTGCATTTGTTATAGATATTAATGCTAAGAAAGGTCTACCTGAACCAAGGAAAATATCAGA
TATTTTAGAAGCTATAACTGAAGGTATTGCTTTTAAGCAGCAACAAGATCCTTGGGCAAGAATTATTCGG
GATGAAAATTTGACAGATAAGGAAAAGGAATACAGAGATAAAGCTTGGGAGATAATTTCATCATTAATTA
TAGAAGAACCATCAATATATTATAGAAATTTTAGAGGATCGATGGTTAAAGAAGCGGTTGAAAAGTACAA
CGAAGAAAGGGATAAAGATAAATTAGTAGAAAAAACCGTCTATGGTTATTTGAGAAGATTTTGGCAGAGA
GGAAAAACTATAAATGCTCTCATACCTGATTTTATCAATTCATCAGGTAAGGGCAAGATTCGAGGACAAT
CGGGCAAGAAGAGAGGAAGACCAAGAAAATATGCACATGACCCAGATATTGGTGAAGGTGTAAATGTTAC
AGAAGAAGATAGAAAGATTTTTAGAGTATCTATAAGCAAATTTTACAATAATCCAAAAGAAAACTACTTA
ACAACAGCCTATGAATTAATGGTGAAAGAATATTACAAGGAAGGAATTAGATATGACGAGAATGGTGTTC
AAAAATCTATATTAACCCCAACTGATAAAATACCTACAATTACTCAATTCAAATACTGGTATCAACTTGA
ACAGGATGATGTTACCAAAACTTTAACATCTCGAAAAGGAGCCAAGCGAGTAGCTTTAGAGAATAGAGCA
ATTTTGGGAAACTCTAAGATGGAAACTATTGGCCCTGGTTCTAGATATCAAATTGATGCCACAGTTGCTG
ATGTATATTTAGTTTCAAAATATAACCGTGACTGGATAATTGGTAGACCAGTTATCTATGTAATTATTGA
TGTTTTTAGTAGAATGATTACAGGTGTTTATGTCGGTTTAGAAGGCCCATCTTGGATAGGAGCAATGATG
GCACTAGCCAATGTAGCTACAGATAAAACCCTGTTTTGCCAGGAATATAACATTAATATTACTGAAAATG
AATGGCCTTGCAATCAAATGCCAGATGCAATTTTAGGAGATAGGGGAGAATTAGCAGGTATGACAGTAGA
AACATTAATCCCTAATCTTTATGTTCGTATTGAAAATGCAGCTTCCTATAGAGCAGATTGGAAAGGGTTA
GTAGAAAGACACTTTCGTATAATTCATGAATATGTAAAACCTTTTTTACCTGGTTATGTGGATACGGATT
TTAGGCAAAGAGGTGCAAGGGATTATAGGCTTGATGGCAAACTTGATATAGATCAATTTACTGAGATTAT
TATTCGTTTAATTGTTCACCATAACAATAAACCTCTTACTGAATATGAAAGAGATGAAGCAATGATTGCT
GATGATACCCCTCCTATACCTAGAGAGTTGTGGAAGTGGGGTATCGCCAATCGTTCTGGCAGACTCAGAA
CTTTTTCTGAAGATATTGTCAAATTGAACTTGATGCCTACTGAGAAAGCAACTATTACTGCTAAAGGCAT
CAAAATGAGAGGTAAGGAGATGTACTATACCTGTGATAGTGCTAAAAATGAGCAATGGTTTGAAAAAGCT
AGAAGTAATCTCCTTTCTAAGTCAGAAAAATCATTGATTGTATCTTATGACATCAGAAAGCCAAACTTCA
TTTATCTTCCATCTAGTGATGGTAGAGATTTTGAAAAATGTTTTCTTATTGACTTAGAAGGGCGGTATGC
TAATAAAAACTTTCATGATATTGAATATCTGCTTGCTTATGAAGAATTGCAAAGACAGAAAAGCCAAGGT
AAACAGCTACAAGAAAAGGTAGATTTAATAGCTGATATTGAAAGCATAGTAGATAGAGCAGAAAAAATGA
CTGATGCTTCTCAATATCATAATTTAAGTAAGAGCAAGAAAGTTTCTGGAATAAGAGATAATAGGGCTTT
TGAAAAGGCTAAACGACGAGAGAATGAAGGATTTGAATTAGCAATTACAGATAATCAGAGCAGTTTTCAG
GTTGCAGAGAGTACAGCAGAAACCTCCGAACAGCCAGAATCACTACAGCCAAACCATCTGAATCTTCTTA
AGAAAAAGCGACAGGAGCGAAAACGTGGACAGAATTGAGAGTGAACTGGTTAAAATTCCTAATGGAGAAC
TAGCAGTTATTGCCAGATATATAGATCAAAAACTGCCAGAATACAACACTAATCCATTAATTCAGGCATT
ACCTCCTATCCTATCAGCAGCAGAATTTATAGATAAAGTAGCCAGAGAACCAAATTTTGATGAACAAGAG
AGAGAGCTAGAACCACATTATAGATTTCATTGTATTGAGAGGTTATCTAGATATTTTGACCCTCAAAATA
AAACTCTTGAATTACAAAAAGTTATTTGTACGCTTATCATGACAGGCTATCTGTCAAGGAACCTTTTAAA
ACCTGAATATGCAAATCGCTCTAGGCAAATTTATAATGCAATAGGTAATGGAGGAGGTAAAAATTTAGAA
AACTATGTTAATCTTCCTACATCTGCGTCCGGCTTAACTCTAATTGGCCCATCAGGTATTGGAAAGACTA
CAAATTTCAAAAATATTCTTGAGCTTTATCCCCAAATAATTTTTCATCCTGATTATAGTGTTTACCAAAT
AGTTTGGCTGCGGGTAGATTGCCCTAAAACTTTAAAGGGGTTATGTATAGATACTTTTGCAGGTATCGAT
AAATTGTTAGGAACTAATTTATTAAAGAAATTTAACCCAGCACGCACATCTGAAGATTATCTATTGGCTC
AACTTGCACAAACAGCACACACTCATCATCTAGGAGTTTTGGTGATTGATGAAATACAAAATTTAGCAAC
TGCAAAAAGAAATAGAGACGAAATATTAAATTTTTTAGTAAAGCTCGATAATACTATTGGAATTCCAGTT
ATTCGTGTAGGTACGAATGAAGCCATTAGTTTTCTTCAAGGTAATCTTAGAAATGCTAGAAGAAATACTG
GAGAAGGAAGTAGAATGTGGGATAGAATGGTAAATAATGATGAATGGTGTTACTTTTTAGAAGGAATATG
GGAATACCAATGGACAAAAACACCTGTTCATTTCTCGGATGAAATAAAAGAAGTTTTTTATGATGAAAGC
CAGGGAATTATTGATATTGCTATAAAACTTTACAAAATGGTTCAATGGAGAGCGATTTCAATAGGTGACC
AAGAAATTATTACGGTTGATCTGATTCGTCAAGTAGCTAAAGAAGGATTGTATTTAGTAAAGCCAATGCT
AGATGCAATTAGGTTAGGGGACAGAGAGTGGATGATTAAATATAAGGATATTGCTCCTCTCGATATTACG
GAATATCACAATAGATGTGTATCTGAGATTGATGCTAAAGATTTGACAGAGATTAAGAGATTAGCTAAAA
AGCAGCAGAATCAGCAGAAAGTATCTCCGAAGCTCAATTATGTAATTAGTGAGCTGTTGAAATTGGAAGT
AGAATCTGGTAAAGCAAAGGAATGTGCAGAACAAATTGTTTATAGTCATGAAGATCCAGACATTCCAATT
CCATCTTTAGTTAATAAGGCATATGCTCTTGCTTTGCAAGGATGTCAAGTAAATGAGAGTCTTGCTAAAA
CAAGTACCAGGAAAGCTAAATTAAAGACAAAGTACCAAGAGAATGATATTCGGCGAATTGTCGAGAATGC
CAAGAAAGACAAAAAATCTGCATACGAGGATTTGAAATTAGCAGGTATAATCAAAAATCCAGTTGAAGAT
TTTATCAATATTTAGCTTCTAACTTAAGTCGAACAGAAAGTAATCGTATTGTACACGGCCGCATAATCGA
AATTAATACGACTCACTATAGGGGAATTGTGAGCGGATAACAATTCCCCATCTTAGTATATTAGTTAAGT
ATAAGAAGGAGATATACATGGTGAGTTTTTTCCCTCAACCTTATCCAGATGAAATTTTATATAGTGTTAT
TGCTCGTTATCACATTAGAAGTGGCAATACGAGTCCAAAAATTACATTACAAGATTTATTTAAGTCACAG
ACTACTGTGGCGACAGTAGATTTACCATCGAACCTTAGTAATTTAATTAAAAACCTACAATTTATCTCAA
ATTACCAAGTTGAAGAGTTGATATATAAACATACTCTCTACCCTTTATATAGCCCTTTTTTGCCAGCAAA
CAGGTCTAGTCAGGTACTGGAATCTATGAAAGGAGATTATGGGGGAGATATTCATACAAGAGCCGGAATT
ATGGCAAGCTCAATTACTATGCCGAAATATTTGCGGTTTTGTCCAACTTGCTGGGAAGAAGACTTAAAAA
ATTATGGCGAACCTTACTGGCATCGCATCCATCAAATACCAGGGATTTTAGTTTGTCCATTTCATGGTGA
AGTTTTGCAAGATAGCCTAGCTCCTTTACATGGTTTTAATAAGCATGAATATTATGCAGCTAGTACAGAC
AACTGTTCTATTACTAAAGAACCCAGTATTCTTAGCCCTGACACACTGAAAAAATTACTAATATTAGCCA
AAGATTTTTGGTGGTTACTCAATAGTGAAATACCTTGCCAAGAGCCACAGTGGTTTCGCAAACAGTACAC
AAATCTGATGATTGAGCAGGGTTTTGCAACTCCAACTGGTCGAATTTACCAGAACAAACTACTAGATAAT
TTTTTGTTCTTTTATGGTCAAGAAATGCTCAGTGCTGTTGATTCAATGGTAAATCATAATGATTCAAACA
ACTGGGTTACTAGCATCGTCAGGAAATATAGGAAATCTTTCCATCCTCTTAGACATCTGCTAATGATGCG
TTTTTTGAAAACATCAGTAGAGGAATTTTTTCAAAAAGATACTGAATACAAGCCTTTTGGCGAACCCCCC
TGGTTGTGTCTCAATGCTGCCGCAGAACATTATCTACAACCAGTGATTACCAATTTAGTCATTACTTTAT
GCTGCGATACAAAAAAGCCTGTCGGTACTTTTTCTTGTGCTTGCGGAATGGTTTATTGCCGGACTGGGCC
TGATGAAACGGATGAAGACAAAGTTCGCATTGGTAAAGTCAAGGCATTCGGTCAAATATGGGAGCAAAAG
CTGAAAGAATTGGTGGAAGTTGAAAAGTTGGGTTTGCGGGAGACAGCCAGAAGATTAAATGTTGATGCCA
GAACTATCAAACGTTATGTATCTCGTCTAAAATTGACAACTTATTGGCAGACTAGAACAGAAAATGACTC
TGTAGGCTTACAGGGAGTCCCAGAAATAGATCCCAATTTTGCAACTGAACTCAAATTAAAACACAGGCAA
AATTGGATGGCTTTACAAGTACAGAACCCTGAAGCTTCAAAGACAACTCTGAGAAAACTAGTACCAGCCA
CCTATATTTGGCTATACAGGAATGACAGAGAATGGCTCAATCAAAACTCACCCACTTTACAAGTTGCCGT
TCCTTCCGTTGTGAGAGTTGATTGGCATGAGCGAGATCAGCAAATTCTCGCTCAGGTTCAAGATGCAGTG
CGATCGCTACTTAAGGCTGATATACCAGAGAAAATTTCTATTAGTAGGGTAGGGAAAACTATCGGCTTAC
TTGCATTACTCGAAAAACATCTCGACCAGATGCCTTTAACAAAGGCTTATTTGGAATCAGTCGTTGAAAC
TGTAGAAGAATTTCAGATGCGCCGGATCAAGTGGGCAATCAAGCTGCTTGATGAATGTGGAGAAGAAATT
ATGCGCTGGAAGGTAGTCAGAGTTGCTGCTTTGCGAGAGGATTGCTCCCAAAGAGTCAGTGCATTTCTGG
AAAGTGAACTGGAGAAAGCATACAAGAAAGAGAGGTGATTAATTAACCTAGGCTGCTGCCACCGCTGAGC
AATAACTAGCATAACCCCTTGGGGCCTCTAAACGGGTCTTGAGGGGTTTTTTGCTGAAACCTCAGGCATT
TGAGAAGCACACGGTCACACTGCTTCCGGTAGTCAATAAACCGGTAAACCAGCAATAGACATAAGCGGCT
ATTTAACGACCCTGCCCTGAACCGACGACAAGCTGACGACCGCTGCCCTGAACCGACGACCGGGTCATCG
TGGCCGGATCTTGCGGCCCCTCGGCTTGAACGAATTGTTAGACATTATTTGCCGACTACCTTGGTGATCT
CGCCTTTCACGTAGTGGACAAATTCTTCCAACTGATCTGCGCGCGAGGCCAAGCGATCTTCTTCTTGTCC
AAGATAAGCCTGTCTAGCTTCAAGTATGACGGGCTGATACTGGGCCGGCAGGCGCTCCATTGCCCAGTCG
GCAGCGACATCCTTCGGCGCGATTTTGCCGGTTACTGCGCTGTACCAAATGCGGGACAACGTAAGCACTA
CATTTCGCTCATCGCCAGCCCAGTCGGGCGGCGAGTTCCATAGCGTTAAGGTTTCATTTAGCGCCTCAAA
TAGATCCTGTTCAGGAACCGGATCAAAGAGTTCCTCCGCCGCTGGACCTACCAAGGCAACGCTATGTTCT
CTTGCTTTTGTCAGCAAGATAGCCAGATCAATGTCGATCGTGGCTGGCTCGAAGATACCTGCAAGAATGT
CATTGCGCTGCCATTCTCCAAATTGCAGTTCGCGCTTAGCTGGATAACGCCACGGAATGATGTCGTCGTG
CACAACAATGGTGACTTCTACAGCGCGGAGAATCTCGCTCTCTCCAGGGGAAGCCGAAGTTTCCAAAAGG
TCGTTGATCAAAGCTCGCCGCGTTGTTTCATCAAGCCTTACGGTCACCGTAACCAGCAAATCAATATCAC
TGTGTGGCTTCAGGCCGCCATCCACTGCGGAGCCGTACAAATGTACGGCCAGCAACGTCGGTTCGAGATG
GCGCTCGATGACGCCAACTACCTCTGATAGTTGAGTCGATACTTCGGCGATCACCGCTTCCCTCATACTC
TTCCTTTTTCAATATTATTGAAGCATTTATCAGGGTTATTGTCTCATGAGCGGATACATATTTGAATGTA
TTTAGAAAAATAAACAAATAGCTAGCTCACTCGGTCGCTACGCTCCGGGCGTGAGACTGCGGCGGGCGCT
GCGGACACATACAAAGTTACCCACAGATTCCGTGGATAAGCAGGGGACTAACATGTGAGGCAAAACAGCA
GGGCCGCGCCGGTGGCGTTTTTCCATAGGCTCCGCCCTCCTGCCAGAGTTCACATAAACAGACGCTTTTC
CGGTGCATCTGTGGGAGCCGTGAGGCTCAACCATGAATCTGACAGTACGGGCGAAACCCGACAGGACTTA
AAGATCCCCACCGTTTCCGGCGGGTCGCTCCCTCTTGCGCTCTCCTGTTCCGACCCTGCCGTTTACCGGA
TACCTGTTCCGCCTTTCTCCCTTACGGGAAGTGTGGCGCTTTCTCATAGCTCACACACTGGTATCTCGGC
TCGGTGTAGGTCGTTCGCTCCAAGCTGGGCTGTAAGCAAGAACTCCCCGTTCAGCCCGACTGCTGCGCCT
TATCCGGTAACTGTTCACTTGAGTCCAACCCGGAAAAGCACGGTAAAACGCCACTGGCAGCAGCCATTGG
TAACTGGGAGTTCGCAGAGGATTTGTTTAGCTAAACACGCGGTTGCTCTTGAAGTGTGCGCCAAAGTCCG
GCTACACTGGAAGGACAGATTTGGTTGCTGTGCTCTGCGAAAGCCAGTTACCACGGTTAAGCAGTTCCCC
AACTGACTTAACCTTCGATCAAACCACCTCCCCAGGTGGTTTTTTCGAAGGTTAAGTCAGTTGGGGAACT
GCTTAACCTTCGATCAAACCACCTCCCCAGGTGGTTTTTTCGTTTACAGGGCAAAAGATTACGCGCAGAA
AAAAAGGATCTCAAGAAGATCCTTTGATCTTTTCTACTGAACCGCTCTAGATTTCAGTGCAATTTATCTC
TTCAAATGTAGCACCTGAAGTCAGCCCCATACGATATAAGTTGTAATTCTCATGTTAGTCATGCCCCGCG
CCCACCGGAAGGAGCTGACTGGGTTGAAGGCTCTCAAGGGCATCGGTCGAGATCCCGGTGCCTAATGAGT
GAGCTAACTTACATTAATTGCGTTGCGCTCACTGCCCGCTTTCCAGTCGGGAAACCTGTCGTGCCAGCTG
CATTAATGAATCGGCCAACGCGCGGGGAGAGGC
Features (pLannotate 1.2.2; 24 found; start..end, strand, type, name):
   1009..1086    -  promoter       lacI promoter: lacI
   1094..1129    -  CDS            TcR (fragment): tetracycline efflux protein; tet; confers resistance to tetracycline
   1132..1150    +  promoter       T7 promoter: promoter for bacteriophage T7 RNA polymerase
   1151..1175    +  protein_bind   lac operator: The lac repressor binds to the lac operator to inhibit transcription in E. coli. This inhibition can be relieved by adding lactose or isopropyl-β-D-thiogalactopyranoside (IPTG). lac repressor encoded by lacI
   1190..1212    +  RBS            RBS: efficient ribosome binding site from bacteriophage T7 gene 10 (Olins and Rangwala, 1989)
   1414..1432    +  promoter       T7 promoter: promoter for bacteriophage T7 RNA polymerase
   1433..1457    +  protein_bind   lac operator: The lac repressor binds to the lac operator to inhibit transcription in E. coli. This inhibition can be relieved by adding lactose or isopropyl-β-D-thiogalactopyranoside (IPTG). lac repressor encoded by lacI
   5411..5428    +  CDS            SET1 (fragment): solubility-enhancement tag derived from T7 phage gene 10B
   5436..5483    +  terminator     T7 terminator: transcription terminator for bacteriophage T7 RNA polymerase
   5594..5629    -  CDS            TcR (fragment): tetracycline efflux protein; tet; confers resistance to tetracycline
   5632..5650    +  promoter       T7 promoter: promoter for bacteriophage T7 RNA polymerase
   5651..5675    +  protein_bind   lac operator: The lac repressor binds to the lac operator to inhibit transcription in E. coli. This inhibition can be relieved by adding lactose or isopropyl-β-D-thiogalactopyranoside (IPTG). lac repressor encoded by lacI
   5690..5712    +  RBS            RBS: efficient ribosome binding site from bacteriophage T7 gene 10 (Olins and Rangwala, 1989)
  10504..10522   +  promoter       T7 promoter: promoter for bacteriophage T7 RNA polymerase
  10523..10547   +  protein_bind   lac operator: The lac repressor binds to the lac operator to inhibit transcription in E. coli. This inhibition can be relieved by adding lactose or isopropyl-β-D-thiogalactopyranoside (IPTG). lac repressor encoded by lacI
  12511..12528   +  CDS            SET1 (fragment): solubility-enhancement tag derived from T7 phage gene 10B
  12536..12583   +  terminator     T7 terminator: transcription terminator for bacteriophage T7 RNA polymerase
  12785..13576   -  CDS            SmR: aminoglycoside adenylyltransferase (Murphy, 1985); aadA; confers resistance to spectinomycin and streptomycin
  13577..13668   -  promoter       AmpR promoter: bla
  13716..14397   -  rep_origin     CloDF13 ori (fragment): Plasmids containing the CloDF13 (CDF) origin of replication can be propagated in E. coli cells that contain additional plasmids with compatible origins.
  14422..14519   -  rep_origin     CloDF13 ori (fragment): Plasmids containing the CloDF13 (CDF) origin of replication can be propagated in E. coli cells that contain additional plasmids with compatible origins.
  14616..14680   -  CDS            TcR (fragment): tetracycline efflux protein; tet; confers resistance to tetracycline
  14695..14716   -  protein_bind   CAP binding site: CAP binding activates transcription in the presence of cAMP. E. coli catabolite activator protein
  14729..1008    -  CDS            lacI (across the origin): lac repressor; lacI; The lac repressor binds to the lac operator to inhibit transcription in E. coli. This inhibition can be relieved by adding lactose or isopropyl-β-D-thiogalactopyranoside (IPTG).
