[The description below was written by a language model from this plasmid's Addgene catalogue record and pLannotate feature annotations shown in this document.]
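Description:
pMS5: pHelper(AvCAST)_entry_ΔTniQ is a 14.8 kb bacterial expression plasmid built on the pCDFDuet-1 backbone. It serves as the "helper" component of the CRISPR-associated transposon (CAST) system from Anabaena variabilis. It replicates in E. coli from the CloDF13 (CDF) origin, which is listed as low copy and is compatible with plasmids carrying other origins, so it can be co-maintained with separate partner plasmids. Selection is through the aadA (SmR) gene, which confers spectinomycin/streptomycin resistance. The backbone also carries lacI under its own promoter.

The payload comprises four inserts: a minimal AvCAST CRISPR array, the Cascade genes (Cas6, Cas8, Cas7 and Cas5), the transposition genes TnsA, TnsB and TnsC, and AvTnsD. TniQ is deliberately omitted. The feature table shows four T7 promoter/lac operator units, two of them followed by T7 gene 10 ribosome binding sites, and two T7 terminators. This is consistent with the duplicated Duet-style cassettes, with expression repressed by LacI and induced with IPTG in a host that supplies T7 RNA polymerase. The annotation did not detect the AvCAST coding sequences themselves, so the record does not show which promoter drives which gene or the array. The short TcR and SET1 "fragment" hits are probably spurious matches to backbone sequence rather than functional parts.

As an "entry" version, the CRISPR array contains two BsaI sites so that a chosen spacer can be inserted by Golden Gate-type cloning. The plasmid is suited to testing how AvCAST transposition behaves without TniQ, for example when comparing RNA-guided insertion with TnsD-linked homing.
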