Addgene plasmid #168138: pMS5: pHelper(AvCAST)_entry_ΔTniQ
Purpose: Inducible expression of AvCAST proteins (except TniQ). Two BsaI sites for spacer cloning.
Depositing lab: Feng Zhang. Depositing organization: Broad Institute. Publication: Dual modes of CRISPR-associated transposon homing. Saito M, Ladha A, Strecker J, Faure G, Neumann E, Altae-Tran H, Macrae RK, Zhang F. Cell. 2021 Apr 29;184(9):2441-2453.e18. doi: 10.1016/j.cell.2021.03.006. Epub 2021 Mar 25. PubMed 33770501.
Backbone
  Vector backbone: pCDFDuet-1
  Backbone manufacturer: Millipore Sigma
  Vector type: Bacterial Expression
Growth in bacteria
  Bacterial resistance: Spectinomycin, 50 μg/mL
  Growth temperature: 37°C
  Growth strain: NEB Stable
  Copy number: Low Copy
Gene/Insert 1
  Gene/Insert name: AvCAST minimal CRISPR array
  Species: Anabaena variabilis
Gene/Insert 2
  Gene/Insert name: AvCAST Cascade proteins (Cas6, Cas8, Cas7 and Cas5)
  Species: Anabaena variabilis
Gene/Insert 3
  Gene/Insert name: AvCAST Tns proteins (TnsA, TnsB and TnsC)
  Species: Anabaena variabilis
Gene/Insert 4
  Gene/Insert name: AvTnsD
  Species: Anabaena variabilis
Terms and licenses: Academic/Nonprofit Terms; Industry Terms: Not Available to Industry
How to cite: pMS5: pHelper(AvCAST)_entry_ΔTniQ was a gift from Feng Zhang (Addgene plasmid # 168138 ; http://n2t.net/addgene:168138 ; RRID:Addgene_168138)
